Addgene plasmid #115441: pLX317-QKI
Purpose: Constitutive lentiviral expression
Depositing lab: William Hahn. Depositing organization: Dana-Farber Cancer Institute. Publication: An alternative splicing switch in FLNB promotes the mesenchymal cell state in human breast cancer. Li J, Choi PS, Chaffer CL, Labella K, Hwang JH, Giacomelli AO, Kim JW, Ilic N, Doench JG, Ly SH, Dai C, Hagel K, Hong AL, Gjoerup O, Goel S, Ge JY, Root DE, Zhao JJ, Brooks AN, Weinberg RA, Hahn WC. Elife. 2018 Jul 30;7. pii: 37184. doi: 10.7554/eLife.37184. 37184 PubMed 30059005.
Backbone
  Vector backbone: pLX317
  Backbone manufacturer: Broad Institute - Genetic Perturbation Platform
  Vector type: Mammalian Expression, Lentiviral
  Selectable markers: Puromycin
Growth in bacteria
  Bacterial resistance: Ampicillin, 100 μg/mL
  Growth temperature: 37°C
  Growth strain: NEB Stable
  Copy number: High Copy
Gene/Insert
  Gene/Insert name: QKI (alt name: NM_006775.2)
  Species: H. sapiens (human)
  Entrez Gene: QKI (a.k.a. Hqk, QK, QK1, QK3, hqkI)
  Promoter: EF1a
  Tag / fusion protein: V5 (C terminal on insert)
  Cloning method: Gateway Cloning
  Sequencing primers: 5′ EF1a-F; 3′ WPRE-R
Terms and licenses: Academic/Nonprofit Terms; Industry Terms: Not Available to Industry
How to cite: pLX317-QKI was a gift from William Hahn (Addgene plasmid # 115441 ; http://n2t.net/addgene:115441 ; RRID:Addgene_115441)
