[The description below was written by a language model from this plasmid's Addgene catalogue record and pLannotate feature annotations shown in this document.]
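Description:
pLX317-QKI is a third-generation-style, self-inactivating HIV-1 lentiviral vector for constitutive expression of human QKI (Quaking, reference transcript NM_006775.2) in mammalian cells. It is built on the pLX317 backbone from the Broad Institute Genetic Perturbation Platform, and the open reading frame was introduced by Gateway recombination, which leaves attB1 and attB2 sites flanking the coding sequence. The plasmid is propagated in E. coli through a high-copy ColE1/pUC-type origin with ampicillin (β-lactamase) selection. It also carries an f1 origin and remnants of a lac/T7/T3 cloning region in the bacterial backbone.

The transfer cassette begins with an RSV promoter fused to a truncated 5' LTR, so genomic RNA is produced in packaging cells independently of Tat. This is followed by the Ψ packaging signal with a partial gag sequence and the Rev response element for Rev-dependent nuclear export. Downstream, SV40 early promoter sequences drive puromycin N-acetyltransferase for selection of transduced cells, and a cPPT/CTS element aids nuclear import of the proviral DNA. The EF-1α promoter then drives the QKI coding sequence, which reads through attB2 into a C-terminal V5 epitope tag for detection. A WPRE enhances transcript expression ahead of the ΔU3 3' LTR, whose deletion inactivates LTR promoter activity after integration. An SV40 polyadenylation signal lies beyond the LTR.

QKI is an RNA-binding protein that regulates pre-mRNA splicing, mRNA stability, export and translation. The construct provides stable, puromycin-selectable overexpression of tagged QKI, and the associated study concerned alternative splicing and the mesenchymal cell state in human breast cancer.
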