Features (pLannotate 1.2.2; 34 found; start..end, strand, type, name):
      1..1179    +  promoter       EF-1α promoter: strong constitutive promoter for human elongation factor EF-1α
   1200..1217    +  protein_bind   attB1 (fragment): mutant version of attB; core recombination site for the Gateway® BP reaction BP Clonase™
   1223..2245    +  CDS            QKI: QKI_HUMAN - Also known as HKQ. Experimental evidence at protein level: Swiss-Prot protein existence level 1. RNA-binding protein that plays a central role in myelinization (PubMed:16641098). Binds to the 5'-NACUAAY-N(1,20)-UAAY- 3' RNA core sequence. Regulates target mRNA stability (PubMed:23630077). In addition, acts by regulating pre-mRNA splicing, mRNA export and protein translation. Required to protect and promote stability of mRNAs such as MBP and CDKN1B. Regulator of oligodendrocyte differentiation and maturation in the brain that may play a role in myelin and oligodendrocyte dysfunction
   2247..2271    -  protein_bind   attB2: mutant version of attB; recombination site for the Gateway® BP reaction BP Clonase™
   2279..2320    +  CDS            V5 tag: epitope tag from simian virus 5
   2336..2389    +  promoter       U6 promoter (fragment): RNA polymerase III promoter for human U6 snRNA
   2431..3019    +  misc_feature   WPRE: woodchuck hepatitis virus posttranscriptional regulatory element
   3070..3089    +  misc_feature   cPPT/CTS (fragment): central polypurine tract and central termination sequence of HIV-1
   3091..3324    +  LTR            3' LTR (ΔU3): self-inactivating 3' long terminal repeat (LTR) from HIV-1
   3402..3523    +  polyA_signal   SV40 poly(A) signal: SV40 polyadenylation signal
   3563..3698    +  rep_origin     SV40 ori: SV40 origin of replication
   3719..3737    -  promoter       T7 promoter: promoter for bacteriophage T7 RNA polymerase
   3745..3900    +  CDS            lacZα (fragment): LacZα fragment of β-galactosidase; lacZ fragment
   3905..4333    +  rep_origin     f1 ori (sequence partly withheld): f1 bacteriophage origin of replication; arrow indicates direction of (+) strand synthesis
   4386..4490    +  promoter       AmpR promoter: bla
   4491..5351    +  CDS            AmpR: β-lactamase; bla; confers resistance to ampicillin, carbenicillin, and related antibiotics
   5522..6110    +  rep_origin     ori: high-copy-number ColE1/pMB1/pBR322/pUC origin of replication
   6293..6385    +  CDS            lacI (fragment): lac repressor; lacI; The lac repressor binds to the lac operator to inhibit transcription in E. coli. This inhibition can be relieved by adding lactose or isopropyl-β-D-thiogalactopyranoside (IPTG).
   6398..6419    +  protein_bind   CAP binding site: CAP binding activates transcription in the presence of cAMP. E. coli catabolite activator protein
   6434..6464    +  promoter       lac promoter: promoter for the E. coli lac operon
   6472..6488    +  protein_bind   lac operator: The lac repressor binds to the lac operator to inhibit transcription in E. coli. This inhibition can be relieved by adding lactose or isopropyl-β-D-thiogalactopyranoside (IPTG). lac repressor encoded by lacI
   6533..6551    +  promoter       T3 promoter: promoter for bacteriophage T3 RNA polymerase
   6579..6805    +  promoter       RSV promoter: Rous sarcoma virus enhancer/promoter
   6806..6986    +  LTR            5' LTR (truncated): truncated 5' long terminal repeat (LTR) from HIV-1
   7033..7158    +  misc_feature   HIV-1 Ψ: packaging signal of human immunodeficiency virus type 1
   7142..7505    +  CDS            HIV-1 gag (fragment): gag protein from human immunodeficiency virus 1; gag
   7651..7884    +  misc_feature   RRE: The Rev response element (RRE) of HIV-1 allows for Rev-dependent mRNA export from the nucleus to the cytoplasm.
   8261..8287    +  CDS            Rev (fragment): human immunodeficiency virus 1 (HIV-1) Rev protein; rev; enhances nuclear export of unspliced and incompletely spliced viral mRNAs
   8294..8317    +  promoter       SV40 promoter (fragment): SV40 early promoter
   8318..8389    +  promoter       SV40 promoter (fragment): SV40 enhancer and early promoter
   8413..8548    +  rep_origin     SV40 ori: SV40 origin of replication
   8594..9190    +  CDS            PuroR (fragment): puromycin N-acetyltransferase; pac from Streptomyces; confers resistance to puromycin
   9239..9356    +  misc_feature   cPPT/CTS: central polypurine tract and central termination sequence of HIV-1
   9421..9487    +  CDS            small t antigen (fragment): SV40 (simian virus 40) small t antigen
>Addgene plasmid #115441 | pLX317-QKI | addgene full sequence | sequence record 222208 | Addgene NGS Result
GGCTCCGGTGCCCGTCAGTGGGCAGAGCGCACATCGCCCACAGTCCCCGAGAAGTTGGGGGGAGGGGTCG
GCAATTGAACCGGTGCCTAGAGAAGGTGGCGCGGGGTAAACTGGGAAAGTGATGTCGTGTACTGGCTCCG
CCTTTTTCCCGAGGGTGGGGGAGAACCGTATATAAGTGCAGTAGTCGCCGTGAACGTTCTTTTTCGCAAC
GGGTTTGCCGCCAGAACACAGGTAAGTGCCGTGTGTGGTTCCCGCGGGCCTGGCCTCTTTACGGGTTATG
GCCCTTGCGTGCCTTGAATTACTTCCACCTGGCTGCAGTACGTGATTCTTGATCCCGAGCTTCGGGTTGG
AAGTGGGTGGGAGAGTTCGAGGCCTTGCGCTTAAGGAGCCCCTTCGCCTCGTGCTTGAGTTGAGGCCTGG
CCTGGGCGCTGGGGCCGCCGCGTGCGAATCTGGTGGCACCTTCGCGCCTGTCTCGCTGCTTTCGATAAGT
CTCTAGCCATTTAAAATTTTTGATGACCTGCTGCGACGCTTTTTTTCTGGCAAGATAGTCTTGTAAATGC
GGGCCAAGATCTGCACACTGGTATTTCGGTTTTTGGGGCCGCGGGCGGCGACGGGGCCCGTGCGTCCCAG
CGCACATGTTCGGCGAGGCGGGGCCTGCGAGCGCGGCCACCGAGAATCGGACGGGGGTAGTCTCAAGCTG
GCCGGCCTGCTCTGGTGCCTGGCCTCGCGCCGCCGTGTATCGCCCCGCCCTGGGCGGCAAGGCTGGCCCG
GTCGGCACCAGTTGCGTGAGCGGAAAGATGGCCGCTTCCCGGCCCTGCTGCAGGGAGCTCAAAATGGAGG
ACGCGGCGCTCGGGAGAGCGGGCGGGTGAGTCACCCACACAAAGGAAAAGGGCCTTTCCGTCCTCAGCCG
TCGCTTCATGTGACTCCACGGAGTACCGGGCGCCGTCCAGGCACCTCGATTAGTTCTCGAGCTTTTGGAG
TACGTCGTCTTTAGGTTGGGGGGAGGGGTTTTATGCGATGGAGTTTCCCCACACTGAGTGGGTGGAGACT
GAAGTTAGGCCAGCTTGGCACTTGATGTAATTCTCCTTGGAATTTGCCCTTTTTGAGTTTGGATCTTGGT
TCATTCTCAAGCCTCAGACAGTGGTTCAAAGTTTTTTTCTTCCATTTCAGGTGTCGTGAGGCTAGCATCG
ATTGATCAACAAGTTTGTACAAAAAAGTTGGCATGGTCGGGGAAATGGAAACGAAGGAGAAGCCGAAGCC
CACCCCAGATTACCTGATGCAGCTGATGAACGACAAGAAGCTCATGAGCAGCCTGCCCAACTTCTGCGGG
ATCTTCAACCACCTCGAGCGGCTGCTGGACGAAGAAATTAGCAGAGTACGGAAAGACATGTACAATGACA
CATTAAATGGCAGTACAGAGAAAAGGAGTGCAGAATTGCCTGATGCTGTGGGACCTATTGTTCAGTTACA
AGAGAAACTTTATGTGCCTGTAAAAGAATACCCAGATTTTAATTTTGTTGGGAGAATCCTTGGACCTAGA
GGACTTACAGCCAAACAACTTGAAGCAGAAACCGGATGTAAAATCATGGTCCGAGGCAAAGGCTCAATGA
GGGATAAAAAAAAGGAGGAGCAAAATAGAGGCAAGCCCAATTGGGAGCATCTAAATGAAGATTTACATGT
ACTAATCACTGTGGAAGATGCTCAGAACAGAGCAGAAATCAAATTGAAGAGAGCAGTTGAAGAAGTGAAG
AAATTATTGGTACCTGCAGCAGAAGGAGAAGACAGCCTGAAGAAGATGCAGCTGATGGAGCTTGCGATTC
TGAATGGCACCTACAGAGATGCCAACATTAAATCACCAGCCCTTGCCTTTTCTCTTGCAGCAACAGCCCA
GGCTGCTCCAAGGATCATTACTGGGCCTGCGCCGGTTCTCCCACCAGCTGCCCTGCGTACTCCTACGCCA
GCTGGCCCTACCATAATGCCTTTGATCAGACAAATACAGACCGCTGTCATGCCAAACGGAACTCCTCACC
CAACTGCTGCAATAGTTCCTCCAGGGCCCGAAGCTGGTTTAATCTATACACCCTATGAGTACCCCTACAC
ATTGGCACCAGCTACATCAATCCTTGAGTATCCTATTGAACCTAGTGGTGTATTAGGTGCGGTGGCTACT
AAAGTTCGAAGGCACGATATGCGTGTCCATCCTTACCAAAGGATTGTGACCGCAGACCGAGCCGCCACCG
GCAACTACCCAACTTTCTTGTACAAAGTGGTTGATATCGGTAAGCCTATCCCTAACCCTCTCCTCGGTCT
CGATTCTACGTAGTAATGAACTAGTCCGTAACTTGAAAGTATTTCGATTTCTTGGCTTTATATATCTTGT
GGAAAGGACGACCTGACTCCGTGTACCCTTCACCCACGCGTTAAGTCGACAATCAACCTCTGGATTACAA
AATTTGTGAAAGATTGACTGGTATTCTTAACTATGTTGCTCCTTTTACGCTATGTGGATACGCTGCTTTA
ATGCCTTTGTATCATGCTATTGCTTCCCGTATGGCTTTCATTTTCTCCTCCTTGTATAAATCCTGGTTGC
TGTCTCTTTATGAGGAGTTGTGGCCCGTTGTCAGGCAACGTGGCGTGGTGTGCACTGTGTTTGCTGACGC
AACCCCCACTGGTTGGGGCATTGCCACCACCTGTCAGCTCCTTTCCGGGACTTTCGCTTTCCCCCTCCCT
ATTGCCACGGCGGAACTCATCGCCGCCTGCCTTGCCCGCTGCTGGACAGGGGCTCGGCTGTTGGGCACTG
ACAATTCCGTGGTGTTGTCGGGGAAATCATCGTCCTTTCCTTGGCTGCTCGCCTGTGTTGCCACCTGGAT
TCTGCGCGGGACGTCCTTCTGCTACGTCCCTTCGGCCCTCAATCCAGCGGACCTTCCTTCCCGCGGCCTG
CTGCCGGCTCTGCGGCCTCTTCCGCGTCTTCGCCTTCGCCCTCAGACGAGTCGGATCTCCCTTTGGGCCG
CCTCCCCGCGTCGACTTTAAGACCAATGACTTACAAGGCAGCTGTAGATCTTAGCCACTTTTTAAAAGAA
AAGGGGGGACTGGAAGGGCTAATTCACTCCCAACGAAGACAAGATCTGCTTTTTGCTTGTACTGGGTCTC
TCTGGTTAGACCAGATCTGAGCCTGGGAGCTCTCTGGCTAACTAGGGAACCCACTGCTTAAGCCTCAATA
AAGCTTGCCTTGAGTGCTTCAAGTAGTGTGTGCCCGTCTGTTGTGTGACTCTGGTAACTAGAGATCCCTC
AGACCCTTTTAGTCAGTGTGGAAAATCTCTAGCAGTACGTATAGTAGTTCATGTCATCTTATTATTCAGT
ATTTATAACTTGCAAAGAAATGAATATCAGAGAGTGAGAGGAACTTGTTTATTGCAGCTTATAATGGTTA
CAAATAAAGCAATAGCATCACAAATTTCACAAATAAAGCATTTTTTTCACTGCATTCTAGTTGTGGTTTG
TCCAAACTCATCAATGTATCTTATCATGTCTGGCTCTAGCTATCCCGCCCCTAACTCCGCCCATCCCGCC
CCTAACTCCGCCCAGTTCCGCCCATTCTCCGCCCCATGGCTGACTAATTTTTTTTATTTATGCAGAGGCC
GAGGCCGCCTCGGCCTCTGAGCTATTCCAGAAGTAGTGAGGAGGCTTTTTTGGAGGCCTAGGGACGTACC
CAATTCGCCCTATAGTGAGTCGTATTACGCGCGCTCACTGGCCGTCGTTTTACAACGTCGTGACTGGGAA
AACCCTGGCGTTACCCAACTTAATCGCCTTGCAGCACATCCCCCTTTCGCCAGCTGGCGTAATAGCGAAG
AGGCCCGCACCGATCGCCCTTCCCAACAGTTGCGCAGCCTGAATGGCGAATGGG
[124 nt withheld, positions 3905-4028]
C
[91 nt withheld, positions 4030-4120]
A
[49 nt withheld, positions 4122-4170]
CCTTTGACGTTGGAGTCCACGTTCTTT
[37 nt withheld, positions 4198-4234]
ACCCTATCTCGGTCTATTCTTTTGATTTATAAGGGATTTTGCCGATTTCGGCCTATTGGTTAAAAAATGA
GCTGATTTAACAAAAATTTAACGCGAATTTTAACAAAATATTAACGCTTACAATTTAGGTGGCACTTTTC
GGGGAAATGTGCGCGGAACCCCTATTTGTTTATTTTTCTAAATACATTCAAATATGTATCCGCTCATGAG
ACAATAACCCTGATAAATGCTTCAATAATATTGAAAAAGGAAGAGTATGAGTATTCAACATTTCCGTGTC
GCCCTTATTCCCTTTTTTGCGGCATTTTGCCTTCCTGTTTTTGCTCACCCAGAAACGCTGGTGAAAGTAA
AAGATGCTGAAGATCAGTTGGGTGCACGAGTGGGTTACATCGAACTGGATCTCAACAGCGGTAAGATCCT
TGAGAGTTTTCGCCCCGAAGAACGTTTTCCAATGATGAGCACTTTTAAAGTTCTGCTATGTGGCGCGGTA
TTATCCCGTATTGACGCCGGGCAAGAGCAACTCGGTCGCCGCATACACTATTCTCAGAATGACTTGGTTG
AGTACTCACCAGTCACAGAAAAGCATCTTACGGATGGCATGACAGTAAGAGAATTATGCAGTGCTGCCAT
AACCATGAGTGATAACACTGCGGCCAACTTACTTCTGACAACGATCGGAGGACCGAAGGAGCTAACCGCT
TTTTTGCACAACATGGGGGATCATGTAACTCGCCTTGATCGTTGGGAACCGGAGCTGAATGAAGCCATAC
CAAACGACGAGCGTGACACCACGATGCCTGTAGCAATGGCAACAACGTTGCGCAAACTATTAACTGGCGA
ACTACTTACTCTAGCTTCCCGGCAACAATTAATAGACTGGATGGAGGCGGATAAAGTTGCAGGACCACTT
CTGCGCTCGGCCCTTCCGGCTGGCTGGTTTATTGCTGATAAATCTGGAGCCGGTGAGCGTGGGTCTCGCG
GTATCATTGCAGCACTGGGGCCAGATGGTAAGCCCTCCCGTATCGTAGTTATCTACACGACGGGGAGTCA
GGCAACTATGGATGAACGAAATAGACAGATCGCTGAGATAGGTGCCTCACTGATTAAGCATTGGTAACTG
TCAGACCAAGTTTACTCATATATACTTTAGATTGATTTAAAACTTCATTTTTAATTTAAAAGGATCTAGG
TGAAGATCCTTTTTGATAATCTCATGACCAAAATCCCTTAACGTGAGTTTTCGTTCCACTGAGCGTCAGA
CCCCGTAGAAAAGATCAAAGGATCTTCTTGAGATCCTTTTTTTCTGCGCGTAATCTGCTGCTTGCAAACA
AAAAAACCACCGCTACCAGCGGTGGTTTGTTTGCCGGATCAAGAGCTACCAACTCTTTTTCCGAAGGTAA
CTGGCTTCAGCAGAGCGCAGATACCAAATACTGTTCTTCTAGTGTAGCCGTAGTTAGGCCACCACTTCAA
GAACTCTGTAGCACCGCCTACATACCTCGCTCTGCTAATCCTGTTACCAGTGGCTGCTGCCAGTGGCGAT
AAGTCGTGTCTTACCGGGTTGGACTCAAGACGATAGTTACCGGATAAGGCGCAGCGGTCGGGCTGAACGG
GGGGTTCGTGCACACAGCCCAGCTTGGAGCGAACGACCTACACCGAACTGAGATACCTACAGCGTGAGCT
ATGAGAAAGCGCCACGCTTCCCGAAGGGAGAAAGGCGGACAGGTATCCGGTAAGCGGCAGGGTCGGAACA
GGAGAGCGCACGAGGGAGCTTCCAGGGGGAAACGCCTGGTATCTTTATAGTCCTGTCGGGTTTCGCCACC
TCTGACTTGAGCGTCGATTTTTGTGATGCTCGTCAGGGGGGCGGAGCCTATGGAAAAACGCCAGCAACGC
GGCCTTTTTACGGTTCCTGGCCTTTTGCTGGCCTTTTGCTCACATGTTCTTTCCTGCGTTATCCCCTGAT
TCTGTGGATAACCGTATTACCGCCTTTGAGTGAGCTGATACCGCTCGCCGCAGCCGAACGACCGAGCGCA
GCGAGTCAGTGAGCGAGGAAGCGGAAGAGCGCCCAATACGCAAACCGCCTCTCCCCGCGCGTTGGCCGAT
TCATTAATGCAGCTGGCACGACAGGTTTCCCGACTGGAAAGCGGGCAGTGAGCGCAACGCAATTAATGTG
AGTTAGCTCACTCATTAGGCACCCCAGGCTTTACACTTTATGCTTCCGGCTCGTATGTTGTGTGGAATTG
TGAGCGGATAACAATTTCACACAGGAAACAGCTATGACCATGATTACGCCAAGCGCGCAATTAACCCTCA
CTAAAGGGAACAAAAGCTGGAGCTGCAAGCTTAATGTAGTCTTATGCAATACTCTTGTAGTCTTGCAACA
TGGTAACGATGAGTTAGCAACATGCCTTACAAGGAGAGAAAAAGCACCGTGCATGCCGATTGGTGGAAGT
AAGGTGGTACGATCGTGCCTTATTAGGAAGGCAACAGACGGGTCTGACATGGATTGGACGAACCACTGAA
TTGCCGCATTGCAGAGATATTGTATTTAAGTGCCTAGCTCGATACATAAACGGGTCTCTCTGGTTAGACC
AGATCTGAGCCTGGGAGCTCTCTGGCTAACTAGGGAACCCACTGCTTAAGCCTCAATAAAGCTTGCCTTG
AGTGCTTCAAGTAGTGTGTGCCCGTCTGTTGTGTGACTCTGGTAACTAGAGATCCCTCAGACCCTTTTAG
TCAGTGTGGAAAATCTCTAGCAGTGGCGCCCGAACAGGGACTTGAAAGCGAAAGGGAAACCAGAGGAGCT
CTCTCGACGCAGGACTCGGCTTGCTGAAGCGCGCACGGCAAGAGGCGAGGGGCGGCGACTGGTGAGTACG
CCAAAAATTTTGACTAGCGGAGGCTAGAAGGAGAGAGATGGGTGCGAGAGCGTCAGTATTAAGCGGGGGA
GAATTAGATCGCGATGGGAAAAAATTCGGTTAAGGCCAGGGGGAAAGAAAAAATATAAATTAAAACATAT
AGTATGGGCAAGCAGGGAGCTAGAACGATTCGCAGTTAATCCTGGCCTGTTAGAAACATCAGAAGGCTGT
AGACAAATACTGGGACAGCTACAACCATCCCTTCAGACAGGATCAGAAGAACTTAGATCATTATATAATA
CAGTAGCAACCCTCTATTGTGTGCATCAAAGGATAGAGATAAAAGACACCAAGGAAGCTTTAGACAAGAT
AGAGGAAGAGCAAAACAAAAGTAAGACCACCGCACAGCAAGCGGCCGCTGATCTTCAGACCTGGAGGAGG
AGATATGAGGGACAATTGGAGAAGTGAATTATATAAATATAAAGTAGTAAAAATTGAACCATTAGGAGTA
GCACCCACCAAGGCAAAGAGAAGAGTGGTGCAGAGAGAAAAAAGAGCAGTGGGAATAGGAGCTTTGTTCC
TTGGGTTCTTGGGAGCAGCAGGAAGCACTATGGGCGCAGCGTCAATGACGCTGACGGTACAGGCCAGACA
ATTATTGTCTGGTATAGTGCAGCAGCAGAACAATTTGCTGAGGGCTATTGAGGCGCAACAGCATCTGTTG
CAACTCACAGTCTGGGGCATCAAGCAGCTCCAGGCAAGAATCCTGGCTGTGGAAAGATACCTAAAGGATC
AACAGCTCCTGGGGATTTGGGGTTGCTCTGGAAAACTCATTTGCACCACTGCTGTGCCTTGGAATGCTAG
TTGGAGTAATAAATCTCTGGAACAGATTTGGAATCACACGACCTGGATGGAGTGGGACAGAGAAATTAAC
AATTACACAAGCTTAATACACTCCTTAATTGAAGAATCGCAAAACCAGCAAGAAAAGAATGAACAAGAAT
TATTGGAATTAGATAAATGGGCAAGTTTGTGGAATTGGTTTAACATAACAAATTGGCTGTGGTATATAAA
ATTATTCATAATGATAGTAGGAGGCTTGGTAGGTTTAAGAATAGTTTTTGCTGTACTTTCTATAGTGAAT
AGAGTTAGGCAGGGATATTCACCATTATCGTTTCAGACCCACCTCCCAACCCCGAGGGGACCCATGCATT
GCATCTCAATTAGTCAGCAACCAGGTGTGGAAAGTCCCCAGGCTCCCCAGCAGGCAGAAGTATGCAAAGC
ATGCGTCTCAATTAGTCAGCAACCATAGTCCCGCCCCTAACTCCGCCCATCCCGCCCCTAACTCCGCCCA
GTTCCGCCCATTCTCCGCCCCATGGCTGACTAATTTTTTTTATTTATGCAGAGGCCGAGGCCGCCTCGGC
CTCTGAGCTATTCCAGAAGTAGTGAGGAGGCTTTTTTGGAGGCCTAGGCTTTTGCAAAAAGCTTTCTAGA
GGTACCACCGGAGCTTACCATGACCGAGTACAAGCCCACGGTGCGCCTCGCCACCCGCGACGACGTCCCC
AGGGCCGTACGCACCCTCGCCGCCGCGTTCGCCGACTACCCCGCCACGCGCCACACCGTCGATCCGGACC
GCCACATCGAGCGGGTCACCGAGCTGCAAGAACTCTTCCTCACGCGCGTCGGGCTCGACATCGGCAAGGT
GTGGGTCGCGGACGACGGCGCCGCCGTGGCGGTCTGGACCACGCCGGAGAGCGTCGAAGCGGGGGCGGTG
TTCGCCGAGATCGGCCCGCGCATGGCCGAGTTGAGCGGTTCCCGGCTGGCCGCGCAGCAACAGATGGAAG
GCCTCCTGGCGCCGCACCGGCCCAAGGAGCCCGCGTGGTTCCTGGCCACCGTCGGCGTCTCGCCCGACCA
CCAGGGCAAGGGTCTGGGCAGCGCCGTCGTGCTCCCCGGAGTGGAGGCGGCCGAGCGCGCCGGGGTGCCC
GCCTTCCTGGAGACCTCCGCGCCCCGCAACCTCCCCTTCTACGAGCGGCTCGGCTTCACCGTCACCGCCG
ACGTCGAGGTGCCCGAAGGACCGCGCACCTGGTGCATGACCCGCAAGCCCGGTGCCAGTTAACGAATTCT
AGATCTTGAGACAAATGGCAGTATTCATCCACAATTTTAAAAGAAAAGGGGGGATTGGGGGGTACAGTGC
AGGGGAAAGAATAGTAGACATAATAGCAACAGACATACAAACTAAAGAATTACAAAAACAAATTACAAAA
ATTCAAAATTTTCGGGTTTATTACAGGGACAGCAGAGATCCACTTTGGCGCCGGCTCGAGGCCTGCAGGT
GCAAAGATGGATAAAGTTTTAAACAGAGAGGAATCTTTGCAGCTAATGGACCTTCTAGGTCTTGAAAGGA
GTGGGAATT
