>Addgene plasmid #115441 | pLX317-QKI | depositor partial sequence | sequence record 217516 | EF1a-F sequence
TGTCGTGAGGCTAGCATCGATTGATCAACAAGTTTGTACAAAAAAGTTGGCATGGTCGGGGAAATGGAAA
CGAAGGAGAAGCCGAAGCCCACCCCAGATTACCTGATGCAGCTGATGAACGACAAGAAGCTCATGAGCAG
CCTGCCCAACTTCTGCGGGATCTTCAACCACCTCGAGCGGCTGCTGGACGAAGAAATTAGCAGAGTACGG
AAAGACATGTACAATGACACATTAAATGGCAGTACAGAGAAAAGGAGTGCAGAATTGCCTGATGCTGTGG
GACCTATTGTTCAGTTACAAGAGAAACTTTATGTGCCTGTAAAAGAATACCCAGATTTTAATTTTGTTGG
GAGAATCCTTGGACCTAGAGGACTTACAGCCAAACAACTTGAAGCAGAAACCGGATGTAAAATCATGGTC
CGAGGCAAAGGCTCAATGAGGGATAAAAAAAAGGAGGAGCAAAATAGAGGCAAGCCCAATTGGGAGCATC
TAAATGAAGATTTACATGTACTAATCACTGTGGAAGATGCTCAGAACAGAGCAGAAATCAAATTGAAGAG
AGCAGTTGAAGAAGTGAAGAAATTATTGGTACCTGCAGCAGAAGGAGAAGACAGCCTGAAGAAGATGCAG
CTGATGGAGCTTGCGATTCTGAATGGCACCTACAGAGATGCCAACATTAAATCACCAGCCCTTGCCTTTT
CTCTTGCAGCAACAGCCCAGGCTGCTCCAA
