>Addgene plasmid #115441 | pLX317-QKI | depositor partial sequence | sequence record 217517 | WPRE-R sequence
TCCAGAGGTTGATTGTCGACTTAACGCGTGGGTGAAGGGTACACGGAGTCAGGTCGTCCTTTCCACAAGA
TATATAAAGCCAAGAAATCGAAATACTTTCAAGTTACGGACTAGTTCATTACTACGTAGAATCGAGACCG
AGGAGAGGGTTAGGGATAGGCTTACCGATATCAACCACTTTGTACAAGAAAGTTGGGTAGTTGCCGGTGG
CGGCTCGGTCTGCGGTCACAATCCTTTGGTAAGGATGGACACGCATATCGTGCCTTCGAACTTTAGTAGC
CACCGCACCTAATACACCACTAGGTTCAATAGGATACTCAAGGATTGATGTAGCTGGTGCCAATGTGTAG
GGGTACTCATAGGGTGTATAGATTAAACCAGCTTCGGGCCCTGGAGGAACTATTGCAGCAGTTGGGTGAG
GAGTTCCGTTTGGCATGACAGCGGTCTGTATTTGTCTGATCAAAGGCATTATGGTAGGGCCAGCTGGCGT
AGGAGTACGCAGGGCAGCTGGTGGGAGAACCGGCGCAGGCCCAGTAATGATCCTTGGAGCAGCCTGGGCT
GTTGCTGCAAGAGAAAAGGCAAGGGCTGGTGATTTAATGTTGGCATCTCTGTAGGTGCCATTCAGAATCG
CAAGCTCCATCAGCTGCATCTTCTTCAGGCTGTCTTCTCCTTCTGCTGCA
